Addgene plasmid #50780: pMXs-ms-Sox7
Purpose: retroviral expression of mouse Sox7
Depositing lab: Shinya Yamanaka. Depositing organization: Kyoto University, Center for iPS Cell Research and Application. Publication: Generation of induced pluripotent stem cells without Myc from mouse and human fibroblasts. Nakagawa M, Koyanagi M, Tanabe K, Takahashi K, Ichisaka T, Aoi T, Okita K, Mochiduki Y, Takizawa N, Yamanaka S. Nat Biotechnol. 2008 Jan;26(1):101-6. Epub 2007 Nov 30. 10.1038/nbt1374 PubMed 18059259.
Backbone
  Vector backbone: pMXs-gw
  Backbone manufacturer: Yamanaka Lab, Addgene plasmid #18656
  Backbone size w/o insert (bp): 4750
  Vector type: Mammalian Expression, Retroviral
Growth in bacteria
  Bacterial resistance: Ampicillin, 100 μg/mL
  Growth temperature: 37°C
  Growth strain: DH5alpha
  Copy number: Unknown
Gene/Insert
  Gene/Insert name: Sox7 (alt names: SRY (sex determining region Y)-box 7; Sox-7)
  Species: M. musculus (mouse)
  Insert size (bp): 1143
  Entrez Gene: Sox7
  Cloning method: Gateway Cloning
  Sequencing primers: 5′ pMX-S1811
Resource information
  A portion of this plasmid was derived from a plasmid made by: Gateway cassette and pENTRE/D-TOPO are from Invitrogen Corporation. pMXs is from Dr. Toshio Kitamura of the University of Tokyo, the Institute of Medical Science. If you use this plasmid in a paper, please cite: Retrovirus-mediated gene transfer and expression cloning: powerful tools in functional genomics. Exp Hematol. 2003 Nov;31(11):1007-14. Kitamura T, Koshino Y, Shibata F, Oki T, Nakajima H, Nosaka T, Kumagai H.
Terms and licenses: Academic/Nonprofit Terms; Industry Terms: Not Available to Industry
Depositor comments: pMXs is from Dr. Toshio Kitamura of the University of Tokyo, the Institute of Medical Science. If you use this plasmid in a paper, please cite: Retrovirus-mediated gene transfer and expression cloning: powerful tools in functional genomics. Exp Hematol. 2003 Nov;31(11):1007-14. Kitamura T, Koshino Y, Shibata F, Oki T, Nakajima H, Nosaka T, Kumagai H.
How to cite: pMXs-ms-Sox7 was a gift from Shinya Yamanaka (Addgene plasmid # 50780 ; http://n2t.net/addgene:50780 ; RRID:Addgene_50780)
