[The description below was written by a language model from this plasmid's Addgene catalogue record and pLannotate feature annotations shown in this document.]
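Description:
pMXs-ms-Sox7 is a Moloney murine leukemia virus (MMLV)-based retroviral expression plasmid carrying the mouse Sox7 coding sequence, built on pMXs-gw, a Gateway-adapted version of the pMXs vector. In bacteria it is maintained through a high-copy ColE1/pUC-type origin and selected with ampicillin via the β-lactamase gene and its native promoter. No mammalian selection marker or reporter is annotated, and a short lacI fragment next to the viral region appears to be a backbone remnant.

The viral portion begins with a 5′ MMLV LTR, followed by the Ψ packaging signal, a truncated gag segment lacking its start codon (extended packaging sequence that improves RNA encapsidation without producing Gag), and a pol-derived region containing a splice acceptor. The Sox7 open reading frame of about 1.1 kb sits downstream, flanked by attB1 and attB2 sites left by Gateway recombination from an entry clone, and no epitope tags are annotated. No internal promoter is present, so expression is expected to be driven by the 5′ LTR, with transcripts terminating in the 3′ LTR. The annotation tool labels a short piece of the 3′ LTR as a ΔU3 self-inactivating fragment, but this directly abuts a larger match to the ordinary MMLV LTR, so it may simply reflect split matching of one LTR; the record does not describe the vector as self-inactivating.

Because gag, pol and env functions are absent, the plasmid must be introduced into packaging cells that supply them in trans to yield replication-defective virus for stable transduction of dividing mammalian cells. The stated purpose is retroviral expression of mouse Sox7, an SRY-box transcription factor, and the associated publication concerns generating induced pluripotent stem cells from mouse and human fibroblasts.
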