Features (pLannotate 1.2.2; 13 found; start..end, strand, type, name):
     22..615     +  LTR            LTR: long terminal repeat from Moloney murine leukemia virus
    678..1035    +  misc_feature   MMLV Ψ: packaging signal of Moloney murine leukemia virus (MMLV)
   1100..1516    +  CDS            gag (truncated): truncated Moloney murine leukemia virus (MMLV) gag gene lacking the start codon
   1526..1900    +  misc_feature   pol region: Moloney murine leukemia virus (MMLV) pol region containing the splice acceptor site
   1951..1975    +  protein_bind   attB1: mutant version of attB; recombination site for the Gateway® BP reaction BP Clonase™
   1996..3135    +  CDS            Sox7: SOX7_MOUSE - Also known as Sox-7. Experimental evidence at protein level: Swiss-Prot protein existence level 1. Binds to and activates the CDH5 promoter, hence plays a role in the transcriptional regulation of genes expressed in the hemogenic endothelium and blocks further differentiation into blood precursors. May be required for the survival of both hematopoietic and endothelial precursors during specification. May play a role in skeletal myogenesis and up-regulate the expression of muscle markers, such as PAX3/PAX7 and Meox1. Competes with GATA4 for binding and activation of the FGF3 promot
   3155..3179    -  protein_bind   attB2: mutant version of attB; recombination site for the Gateway® BP reaction BP Clonase™
   3251..3372    +  LTR            3' LTR (ΔU3) (fragment): self-inactivating 3' long terminal repeat (LTR) from Moloney murine leukemia virus
   3373..3842    +  LTR            LTR: long terminal repeat from Moloney murine leukemia virus
   3845..3898    -  CDS            lacI (fragment): lac repressor; lacI; The lac repressor binds to the lac operator to inhibit transcription in E. coli. This inhibition can be relieved by adding lactose or isopropyl-β-D-thiogalactopyranoside (IPTG).
   4081..4669    -  rep_origin     ori: high-copy-number ColE1/pMB1/pBR322/pUC origin of replication
   4833..5693    -  CDS            AmpR: β-lactamase; bla; confers resistance to ampicillin, carbenicillin, and related antibiotics
   5694..5798    -  promoter       AmpR promoter: bla
>Addgene plasmid #50780 | pMXs-ms-Sox7 | depositor full sequence | sequence record 78385 | pMXs-ms-Sox7 sequence 5806 bps
CCCGAAAAGTGCCACCTGCATAATGAAAGACCCCACCTGTAGGTTTGGCAAGCTAGCTTAAGTAACGCCA
TTTTGCAAGGCATGGAAAAATACATAACTGAGAATAGAAAAGTTCAGATCAAGGTCAGGAACAGATGGAA
CAGCTGAATATGGGCCAAAGCGGATATCTGTGGTAAGCAGTTCCTGCCCCGGCTCAGGGCCAAGAACAGA
TGGAACAGCTGAATATGGGCCAAACAGGATATCTGTGGTAAGCAGTTCCTGCCCCGGCTCAGGGCCAAGA
ACAGATGGTCCCCAGATGCGGTCCAGCCCTCAGCAGTTTCTAGAGAACCATCAGATGTTTCCAGGGTGCC
CCAAGGACCTGAAATGACCCTGTGCCTTATTTGAACTAACCAATCAGTTCGCTTCTCGCTTCTGTTCGCG
CGCTTCTGCTCCCCGAGCTCAATAAAAGAGCCCACAACCCCTCACTCGGGGCGCCAGTCCTCCGATTGAC
TGAGTCGCCCGGGTACCCGTGTATCCAATAAACCCTCTTGCAGTTGCATCCGACTTGTGGTCTCGCTGTT
CCTTGGGAGGGTCTCCTCTGAGTGATTGACTACCCGTCAGCGGGGGTCTTTCATTTGGGGGCTCGTCCGG
GATCGGGAGACCCCTGCCCAGGGACCACCGACCCACCACCGGGAGGTAAGCTGGCCAGCAACTTATCTGT
GTCTGTCCGATTGTCTAGTGTCTATGACTGATTTTATGCGCCTGCGTCGGTACTAGTTAGCTAACTAGCT
CTGTATCTGGCGGACCCGTGGTGGAACTGACGAGTTCGGAACACCCGGCCGCAACCCTGGGAGACGTCCC
AGGGATCTCGGGGGCCGTTTTTGTGGCCCGACCTGAGTCCAAAAATCCCGATCGTTTTGGACTCTTTGGT
GCACCCCCCTTAGAGGAGGGATATGTGGTTCTGGTAGGAGACGAGAACCTAAAACAGTTCCCGCCTCCGT
CTGAATTTTTGCTTTCGGTTTGGGACCGAAGCCGCGCCGCGCGTCTTGTCTGCTGCAGCATCGTTCTGTG
TTGTCTCTGTCTGACTGTGTTTCTGTATTTGTCTGAAAATATGGGCCCGGGCCAGACTGTTACCACTCCC
TTAAGTTTGACCTTAGGTCACTGGAAAGATGTCGAGCGGATCGCTCACAACCAGTCGGTAGATGTCAAGA
AGAGACGTTGGGTTACCTTCTGCTCTGCAGAATGGCCAACCTTTAACGTCGGATGGCCGCGAGACGGCAC
CTTTAACCGAGACCTCATCACCCAGGTTAAGATCAAGGTCTTTTCACCTGGCCCGCATGGACACCCAGAC
CAGGTCCCCTACATCGTGACCTGGGAAGCCTTGGCTTTTGACCCCCCTCCCTGGGTCAAGCCCTTTGTAC
ACCCTAAGCCTCCGCCTCCTCTTCCTCCATCCGCCCCGTCTCTCCCCCTTGAACCTCCTCGTTCGACCCC
GCCTCGATCCTCCCTTTATCCAGCCCTCACTCCTTCTCTAGGCGCCCCCATATGGCCATATGAGATCTTA
TATGGGGCACCCCCGCCCCTTGTAAACTTCCCTGACCCTGACATGACAAGAGTTACTAACAGCCCCTCTC
TCCAAGCTCACTTACAGGCTCTCTACTTAGTCCAGCACGAAGTCTGGAGACCTCTGGCGGCAGCCTACCA
AGAACAACTGGACCGACCGGTGGTACCTCACCCTTACCGAGTCGGCGACACAGTGTGGGTCCGCCGACAC
CAGACTAAGAACCTAGAACCTCGCTGGAAAGGACCTTACACAGTCCTGCTGACCACCCCCACCGCCCTCA
AAGTAGACGGCATCGCAGCTTGGATACACGCCGCCCACGTGAAGGCTGCCGACCCCGGGGGTGGACCATC
CTCTAGACTGCCGGATCTAGCTAGTTAATTAAGGATCCCAGTGTGGTGGTACGGGAAATCACAAGTTTGT
ACAAAAAAGCAGGCTCCGCGGCCGCCCCCTTCACCATGGCCTCGCTGCTGGGCGCCTATCCGTGGACCGA
GGGACTGGAGTGTCCCGCCCTGGAAGCCGAGCTGTCGGATGGGCTGTCGCCGCCCGCCGTCCCCCGACCT
TCAGGGGACAAGAGTTCGGAAAGCCGGATCCGGCGGCCCATGAATGCCTTCATGGTGTGGGCCAAGGATG
AGAGGAAACGTCTGGCAGTGCAGAACCCGGACCTGCACAACGCGGAGCTCAGCAAGATGCTGGGAAAGTC
ATGGAAGGCGCTGACACTGTCCCAGAAGAGACCCTATGTGGATGAGGCAGAGCGGCTGCGCCTGCAGCAC
ATGCAGGATTACCCCAACTACAAGTACCGGCCCCGCAGGAAGAAACAAGGCAAGCGCCTCTGCAAGCGCG
TGGACCCTGGCTTCCTCCTCAGCTCCCTCTCTCGTGACCAGAACACGCTGCCTGAGAAAAACGGCATTGG
CAGGGGGGAGAAGGAGGACAGGGGTGAGTACTCCCCAGGGGCCACCTTGCCTGGACTGCACAGCTGCTAC
CGCGAAGGTGCAGCTGCTGCCCCTGGCAGTGTGGACACGTATCCCTACGGGCTGCCCACACCTCCGGAGA
TGTCGCCCCTGGATGCGCTGGAGCCAGAGCAGACCTTCTTCTCGTCCTCATGTCAGGAGGAGCATGGTCA
CCCCCATCACCTCCCCCATCTACCAGGGCCCCCTTACTCACCGGAGTTCACACCTAGTCCCCTCCACTGC
AGCCACCCTCTAGGTTCTTTAGCCCTTGGCCAATCCCCAGGGGTTTCTATGATGTCCTCTGTTTCTGGAT
GTCCCCCATCTCCAGCCTATTACTCCCATGCCACCTACCACCCTCTCCACCCCAACCTCCAGGCCCACCT
GGGCCAGCTGTCCCCACCTCCGGAGCACCCTGGCTTTGACACCTTGGATCAGCTAAGCCAGGTGGAACTT
CTGGGAGACATGGATCGCAATGAATTTGATCAGTATTTGAACACTCCCGGCCACCCTGACTCTGCTGCAG
GGGTTGGAACCCTCACTGGGCATGTCCCGCTCTCCCAGGGGACTCCCACAGGCCCTACAGAGACCAGCCT
CATCTCAGTCCTGGCTGATGCCACGGCCACGTATTACAACAGCTACAGTGTGTCATAGAAGGGTGGGCGC
GCCGACCCAGCTTTCTTGTACAAAGTGGTGATGAGCGGCCGCCAGCACAGTGGTCGACGATAAAATAAAA
GATTTTATTTAGTCTCCAGAAAAAGGGGGGAATGAAAGACCCCACCTGTAGGTTTGGCAAGCTAGCTTAA
GTAACGCCATTTTGGAAGGCATGGAAAAATACATAACTGAGAATAGAGAAGTTCAGATCAAGGTCAGGAA
CAGATGGAACAGCTGAATATGGGCCAAACAGGATATCTGTGGTAAGCAGTTCCTGCCCCGGCTCAGGGCC
AAGAACAGATGGAACAGCTGAATATGGGCCAAACAGGATATCTGTGGTAAGCAGTTCCTGCCCCGGCTCA
GGGCCAAGAACAGATGGTCCCCAGATGCGGTCCAGCCCTCAGCAGTTTCTAGAGAACCATCAGATGTTTC
CAGGGTGCCCCAAGGACCTGAAATGACCCTGTGCCTTATTTGAACTAACCAATCAGTTCGCTTCTCGCTT
CTGTTCGCGCGCTTCTGCTCCCCGAGCTCAATAAAAGAGCCCACAACCCCTCACTCGGGGCGCCAGTCCT
CCGATTGACTGAGTCGCCCGGGTACCCGTGTATCCAATAAACCCTCTTGCAGTTGCATCCGACTTGTGGT
CTCGCTGTTCCTTGGGAGGGTCTCCTCTGAGTGATTGACTACCCGTCAGCGGGGGTCTTTCATTCTGCAT
TAATGAATCGGCCAACGCGCGGGGAGAGGCGGTTTGCGTATTGGGCGCTCTTCCGCTTCCTCGCTCACTG
ACTCGCTGCGCTCGGTCGTTCGGCTGCGGCGAGCGGTATCAGCTCACTCAAAGGCGGTAATACGGTTATC
CACAGAATCAGGGGATAACGCAGGAAAGAACATGTGAGCAAAAGGCCAGCAAAAGGCCAGGAACCGTAAA
AAGGCCGCGTTGCTGGCGTTTTTCCATAGGCTCCGCCCCCCTGACGAGCATCACAAAAATCGACGCTCAA
GTCAGAGGTGGCGAAACCCGACAGGACTATAAAGATACCAGGCGTTTCCCCCTGGAAGCTCCCTCGTGCG
CTCTCCTGTTCCGACCCTGCCGCTTACCGGATACCTGTCCGCCTTTCTCCCTTCGGGAAGCGTGGCGCTT
TCTCATAGCTCACGCTGTAGGTATCTCAGTTCGGTGTAGGTCGTTCGCTCCAAGCTGGGCTGTGTGCACG
AACCCCCCGTTCAGCCCGACCGCTGCGCCTTATCCGGTAACTATCGTCTTGAGTCCAACCCGGTAAGACA
CGACTTATCGCCACTGGCAGCAGCCACTGGTAACAGGATTAGCAGAGCGAGGTATGTAGGCGGTGCTACA
GAGTTCTTGAAGTGGTGGCCTAACTACGGCTACACTAGAAGGACAGTATTTGGTATCTGCGCTCTGCTGA
AGCCAGTTACCTTCGGAAAAAGAGTTGGTAGCTCTTGATCCGGCAAACAAACCACCGCTGGTAGCGGTGG
TTTTTTTGTTTGCAAGCAGCAGATTACGCGCAGAAAAAAAGGATCTCAAGAAGATCCTTTGATCTTTTCT
ACGGGGTCTGACGCTCAGTGGAACGAAAACTCACGTTAAGGGATTTTGGTCATGAGATTATCAAAAAGGA
TCTTCACCTAGATCCTTTTGCGGCCGGCCGCAAATCAATCTAAAGTATATATGAGTAAACTTGGTCTGAC
AGTTACCAATGCTTAATCAGTGAGGCACCTATCTCAGCGATCTGTCTATTTCGTTCATCCATAGTTGCCT
GACTCCCCGTCGTGTAGATAACTACGATACGGGAGGGCTTACCATCTGGCCCCAGTGCTGCAATGATACC
GCGAGACCCACGCTCACCGGCTCCAGATTTATCAGCAATAAACCAGCCAGCCGGAAGGGCCGAGCGCAGA
AGTGGTCCTGCAACTTTATCCGCCTCCATCCAGTCTATTAATTGTTGCCGGGAAGCTAGAGTAAGTAGTT
CGCCAGTTAATAGTTTGCGCAACGTTGTTGCCATTGCTACAGGCATCGTGGTGTCACGCTCGTCGTTTGG
TATGGCTTCATTCAGCTCCGGTTCCCAACGATCAAGGCGAGTTACATGATCCCCCATGTTGTGCAAAAAA
GCGGTTAGCTCCTTCGGTCCTCCGATCGTTGTCAGAAGTAAGTTGGCCGCAGTGTTATCACTCATGGTTA
TGGCAGCACTGCATAATTCTCTTACTGTCATGCCATCCGTAAGATGCTTTTCTGTGACTGGTGAGTACTC
AACCAAGTCATTCTGAGAATAGTGTATGCGGCGACCGAGTTGCTCTTGCCCGGCGTCAACACGGGATAAT
ACCGCGCCACATAGCAGAACTTTAAAAGTGCTCATCATTGGAAAACGTTCTTCGGGGCGAAAACTCTCAA
GGATCTTACCGCTGTTGAGATCCAGTTCGATGTAACCCACTCGTGCACCCAACTGATCTTCAGCATCTTT
TACTTTCACCAGCGTTTCTGGGTGAGCAAAAACAGGAAGGCAAAATGCCGCAAAAAAGGGAATAAGGGCG
ACACGGAAATGTTGAATACTCATACTCTTCCTTTTTCAATATTATTGAAGCATTTATCAGGGTTATTGTC
TCATGAGCGGATACATATTTGAATGTATTTAGAAAAATAAACAAATAGGGGTTCCGCGCACATTTC
