>Addgene plasmid #50780 | pMXs-ms-Sox7 | addgene partial sequence | sequence record 77864 | pMX-S1811 5'-GACGGCATCGCAGCTTGGATACAC-3'
CGGGGGTGGACCATCCTCTAGACTGCCGGATCTAGCTAGTTAATTAAGGATCCCAGTGTGGTGGTACGGG
AAATCACAAGTTTGTACAAAAAAGCAGGCTCCGCGGCCGCCCCCTTCACCTCGGCCATGGCCTCGCTGCT
GGGCGCCTATCCGTGGACCGAGGGACTGGAGTGTCCCGCCCTGGAAGCCGAGCTGTCGGATGGGCTGTCG
CCGCCCGCCGTCCCCCGACCTTCAGGGGACAAGAGTTCGGAAAGCCGGATCCGGCGGCCCATGAATGCCT
TCATGGTGTGGGCCAAGGATGAGAGGAAACGTCTGGCAGTGCAGAACCCGGACCTGCACAACGCGGAGCT
CAGCAAGATGCTGGGAAAGTCATGGAAGGCGCTGACACTGTCCCAGAAGAGACCCTATGTGGATGAGGCA
GAGCGGCTGCGCCTGCAGCACATGCAGGATTACCCCAACTACAAGTACCGGCCCCGCAGGAAGAAACAAG
GCAAGCGCCTCTGCAAGCGCGTGGACCCTGGCTTCCTCCTCAGCTCCCTCTCTCGTGACCAGAACACGCT
GCCTGAGAAAAACGGCATTGGCAGGGGGGAGAAGGAGGACAGGGGTGAGTACTCCCCAGGGGCCACCTTG
CCTGGACTGCACAGCTGCTACCGCGAAGGTGCAGCTGCTGCCCCTGGCAGTGTGGACACGTATCCCTACG
GGCTGCCCACACCTCCGGAGATGTCGCCCCTGGATGCGCTGGAGCCAGAGCAGACCTTCTTCTCGTCCTC
ATGTCAGGAGA
